Addgene plasmid #143364: TFORF2357
Purpose: Lentiviral vector for overexpressing transcription factor ORFs with unique 24-bp barcodes. Barcodes facilitate identification of transcription factors in pooled screens.
Depositing lab: Feng Zhang. Depositing organization: Broad Institute. Publication: A transcription factor atlas of directed differentiation. Joung J, Ma S, Tay T, Geiger-Schuller KR, Kirchgatterer PC, Verdine VK, Guo B, Arias-Garcia MA, Allen WE, Singh A, Kuksenko O, Abudayyeh OO, Gootenberg JS, Fu Z, Macrae RK, Buenrostro JD, Regev A, Zhang F. Cell. 2023 Jan 5;186(1):209-229.e26. doi: 10.1016/j.cell.2022.11.026. PubMed 36608654.
Backbone
  Vector backbone: pLX_TRC317
  Backbone manufacturer: Broad Institute Genetic Perturbation Platform
  Backbone size w/o insert (bp): 8264
  Vector type: Mammalian Expression, Lentiviral
  Selectable markers: Puromycin
Growth in bacteria
  Bacterial resistance: Ampicillin, 100 μg/mL
  Growth temperature: 37°C
  Growth strain: NEB Stable
  Copy number: High Copy
Gene/Insert
  Gene/Insert name: ZNF649
  Species: H. sapiens (human)
  Insert size (bp): 1619
  Entrez Gene: ZNF649
  Promoter: EF1a
  Cloning method: Unknown
  Sequencing primers: 5′ GGGTGGAGACTGAAGTTAGGCCAG; 3′ CACATAGCGTAAAAGGAGCAACATAG
Terms and licenses: Academic/Nonprofit Terms; Industry Terms: Not Available to Industry
Depositor comments: NM_023074,ENST00000354957 . The transcription factor ORF portion of this plasmid was synthesized by Genewiz. Please test multiple small colonies in case of plasmid recombination. To make this collection available in a timely manner, a portion of this collection was not fully sequenced by Addgene. If an Addgene verified full plasmid sequence is not available, please contact us prior to placing an order to request the full sequence.
How to cite: TFORF2357 was a gift from Feng Zhang (Addgene plasmid # 143364 ; http://n2t.net/addgene:143364 ; RRID:Addgene_143364)
