[The description below was written by a language model from this plasmid's Addgene catalogue record and pLannotate feature annotations shown in this document.]
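Description:
TFORF2357 is a third-generation-style, self-inactivating lentiviral expression plasmid built on the pLX_TRC317 backbone from the Broad Institute Genetic Perturbation Platform, carrying the human zinc-finger transcription factor ZNF649. In bacteria it is maintained through a high-copy ColE1/pUC-type origin and selected with ampicillin via the β-lactamase gene. An f1 origin and remnants of a lac/lacZα cloning region flanked by T3 and T7 promoters are also annotated in the backbone. The depositor warns that the plasmid can recombine, as is common for LTR-containing vectors.

The viral portion begins with an RSV promoter fused to a truncated HIV-1 5' LTR, which drives Tat-independent production of the genomic RNA. It is followed by the Ψ packaging signal, a gag fragment, the Rev response element for nuclear export, and a cPPT/CTS that aids nuclear import. It ends with a ΔU3 3' LTR that inactivates the LTR promoter after integration, with an SV40 polyadenylation signal downstream. Two expression units sit between the LTRs. An SV40 early promoter drives puromycin N-acetyltransferase for selecting transduced mammalian cells, and the strong constitutive EF-1α promoter drives the ZNF649 ORF, which Swiss-Prot annotates as a transcriptional repressor. A WPRE downstream enhances transcript stability and expression. The stated insert size is slightly larger than the annotated coding sequence, and the record describes a unique 24-bp barcode, although the feature table does not annotate it. The short U6 promoter fragment called between the ORF and the WPRE may simply be a primer-binding or flanking sequence.

The construct is one member of a barcoded transcription factor ORF library. It is intended for lentiviral overexpression, alone or in pooled screens such as directed-differentiation studies, where the barcode identifies which factor each cell received.
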