Features (pLannotate 1.2.2; 31 found; start..end, strand, type, name):
      5..231     +  promoter       RSV promoter: Rous sarcoma virus enhancer/promoter
    232..412     +  LTR            5' LTR (truncated): truncated 5' long terminal repeat (LTR) from HIV-1
    459..584     +  misc_feature   HIV-1 Ψ: packaging signal of human immunodeficiency virus type 1
    568..931     +  CDS            HIV-1 gag (fragment): gag protein from human immunodeficiency virus 1; gag
   1077..1310    +  misc_feature   RRE: The Rev response element (RRE) of HIV-1 allows for Rev-dependent mRNA export from the nucleus to the cytoplasm.
   1687..1713    +  CDS            Rev (fragment): human immunodeficiency virus 1 (HIV-1) Rev protein; rev; enhances nuclear export of unspliced and incompletely spliced viral mRNAs
   1720..1743    +  promoter       SV40 promoter (fragment): SV40 early promoter
   1744..1815    +  promoter       SV40 promoter (fragment): SV40 enhancer and early promoter
   1839..1974    +  rep_origin     SV40 ori: SV40 origin of replication
   2020..2616    +  CDS            PuroR (fragment): puromycin N-acetyltransferase; pac from Streptomyces; confers resistance to puromycin
   2665..2782    +  misc_feature   cPPT/CTS: central polypurine tract and central termination sequence of HIV-1
   2847..2913    +  CDS            small t antigen (fragment): SV40 (simian virus 40) small t antigen
   2920..4098    +  promoter       EF-1α promoter: strong constitutive promoter for human elongation factor EF-1α
   4115..5629    +  CDS            ZNF649: ZN649_HUMAN - Experimental evidence at protein level: Swiss-Prot protein existence level 1. Transcriptional repressor. Regulator of transcriptional factor complexes and may suppress SRE and AP-1 transcription activities mediated by growth factor signaling pathways. From Homo sapiens (Human).
   5645..5698    +  promoter       U6 promoter (fragment): RNA polymerase III promoter for human U6 snRNA
   5740..6328    +  misc_feature   WPRE: woodchuck hepatitis virus posttranscriptional regulatory element
   6379..6398    +  misc_feature   cPPT/CTS (fragment): central polypurine tract and central termination sequence of HIV-1
   6400..6633    +  LTR            3' LTR (ΔU3): self-inactivating 3' long terminal repeat (LTR) from HIV-1
   6711..6832    +  polyA_signal   SV40 poly(A) signal: SV40 polyadenylation signal
   6872..7007    +  rep_origin     SV40 ori: SV40 origin of replication
   7028..7046    -  promoter       T7 promoter: promoter for bacteriophage T7 RNA polymerase
   7054..7209    +  CDS            lacZα (fragment): LacZα fragment of β-galactosidase; lacZ fragment
   7214..7642    +  rep_origin     f1 ori (sequence partly withheld): f1 bacteriophage origin of replication; arrow indicates direction of (+) strand synthesis
   7695..7799    +  promoter       AmpR promoter: bla
   7800..8660    +  CDS            AmpR: β-lactamase; bla; confers resistance to ampicillin, carbenicillin, and related antibiotics
   8831..9419    +  rep_origin     ori: high-copy-number ColE1/pMB1/pBR322/pUC origin of replication
   9602..9694    +  CDS            lacI (fragment): lac repressor; lacI; The lac repressor binds to the lac operator to inhibit transcription in E. coli. This inhibition can be relieved by adding lactose or isopropyl-β-D-thiogalactopyranoside (IPTG).
   9707..9728    +  protein_bind   CAP binding site: CAP binding activates transcription in the presence of cAMP. E. coli catabolite activator protein
   9743..9773    +  promoter       lac promoter: promoter for the E. coli lac operon
   9781..9797    +  protein_bind   lac operator: The lac repressor binds to the lac operator to inhibit transcription in E. coli. This inhibition can be relieved by adding lactose or isopropyl-β-D-thiogalactopyranoside (IPTG). lac repressor encoded by lacI
   9842..9860    +  promoter       T3 promoter: promoter for bacteriophage T3 RNA polymerase
>Addgene plasmid #143364 | TFORF2357 | addgene full sequence | sequence record 400326 | Addgene NGS Result
TTAATGTAGTCTTATGCAATACTCTTGTAGTCTTGCAACATGGTAACGATGAGTTAGCAACATGCCTTAC
AAGGAGAGAAAAAGCACCGTGCATGCCGATTGGTGGAAGTAAGGTGGTACGATCGTGCCTTATTAGGAAG
GCAACAGACGGGTCTGACATGGATTGGACGAACCACTGAATTGCCGCATTGCAGAGATATTGTATTTAAG
TGCCTAGCTCGATACATAAACGGGTCTCTCTGGTTAGACCAGATCTGAGCCTGGGAGCTCTCTGGCTAAC
TAGGGAACCCACTGCTTAAGCCTCAATAAAGCTTGCCTTGAGTGCTTCAAGTAGTGTGTGCCCGTCTGTT
GTGTGACTCTGGTAACTAGAGATCCCTCAGACCCTTTTAGTCAGTGTGGAAAATCTCTAGCAGTGGCGCC
CGAACAGGGACTTGAAAGCGAAAGGGAAACCAGAGGAGCTCTCTCGACGCAGGACTCGGCTTGCTGAAGC
GCGCACGGCAAGAGGCGAGGGGCGGCGACTGGTGAGTACGCCAAAAATTTTGACTAGCGGAGGCTAGAAG
GAGAGAGATGGGTGCGAGAGCGTCAGTATTAAGCGGGGGAGAATTAGATCGCGATGGGAAAAAATTCGGT
TAAGGCCAGGGGGAAAGAAAAAATATAAATTAAAACATATAGTATGGGCAAGCAGGGAGCTAGAACGATT
CGCAGTTAATCCTGGCCTGTTAGAAACATCAGAAGGCTGTAGACAAATACTGGGACAGCTACAACCATCC
CTTCAGACAGGATCAGAAGAACTTAGATCATTATATAATACAGTAGCAACCCTCTATTGTGTGCATCAAA
GGATAGAGATAAAAGACACCAAGGAAGCTTTAGACAAGATAGAGGAAGAGCAAAACAAAAGTAAGACCAC
CGCACAGCAAGCGGCCGCTGATCTTCAGACCTGGAGGAGGAGATATGAGGGACAATTGGAGAAGTGAATT
ATATAAATATAAAGTAGTAAAAATTGAACCATTAGGAGTAGCACCCACCAAGGCAAAGAGAAGAGTGGTG
CAGAGAGAAAAAAGAGCAGTGGGAATAGGAGCTTTGTTCCTTGGGTTCTTGGGAGCAGCAGGAAGCACTA
TGGGCGCAGCGTCAATGACGCTGACGGTACAGGCCAGACAATTATTGTCTGGTATAGTGCAGCAGCAGAA
CAATTTGCTGAGGGCTATTGAGGCGCAACAGCATCTGTTGCAACTCACAGTCTGGGGCATCAAGCAGCTC
CAGGCAAGAATCCTGGCTGTGGAAAGATACCTAAAGGATCAACAGCTCCTGGGGATTTGGGGTTGCTCTG
GAAAACTCATTTGCACCACTGCTGTGCCTTGGAATGCTAGTTGGAGTAATAAATCTCTGGAACAGATTTG
GAATCACACGACCTGGATGGAGTGGGACAGAGAAATTAACAATTACACAAGCTTAATACACTCCTTAATT
GAAGAATCGCAAAACCAGCAAGAAAAGAATGAACAAGAATTATTGGAATTAGATAAATGGGCAAGTTTGT
GGAATTGGTTTAACATAACAAATTGGCTGTGGTATATAAAATTATTCATAATGATAGTAGGAGGCTTGGT
AGGTTTAAGAATAGTTTTTGCTGTACTTTCTATAGTGAATAGAGTTAGGCAGGGATATTCACCATTATCG
TTTCAGACCCACCTCCCAACCCCGAGGGGACCCATGCATTGCATCTCAATTAGTCAGCAACCAGGTGTGG
AAAGTCCCCAGGCTCCCCAGCAGGCAGAAGTATGCAAAGCATGCGTCTCAATTAGTCAGCAACCATAGTC
CCGCCCCTAACTCCGCCCATCCCGCCCCTAACTCCGCCCAGTTCCGCCCATTCTCCGCCCCATGGCTGAC
TAATTTTTTTTATTTATGCAGAGGCCGAGGCCGCCTCGGCCTCTGAGCTATTCCAGAAGTAGTGAGGAGG
CTTTTTTGGAGGCCTAGGCTTTTGCAAAAAGCTTTCTAGAGGTACCACCGGAGCTTACCATGACCGAGTA
CAAGCCCACGGTGCGCCTCGCCACCCGCGACGACGTCCCCAGGGCCGTACGCACCCTCGCCGCCGCGTTC
GCCGACTACCCCGCCACGCGCCACACCGTCGATCCGGACCGCCACATCGAGCGGGTCACCGAGCTGCAAG
AACTCTTCCTCACGCGCGTCGGGCTCGACATCGGCAAGGTGTGGGTCGCGGACGACGGCGCCGCCGTGGC
GGTCTGGACCACGCCGGAGAGCGTCGAAGCGGGGGCGGTGTTCGCCGAGATCGGCCCGCGCATGGCCGAG
TTGAGCGGTTCCCGGCTGGCCGCGCAGCAACAGATGGAAGGCCTCCTGGCGCCGCACCGGCCCAAGGAGC
CCGCGTGGTTCCTGGCCACCGTCGGCGTCTCGCCCGACCACCAGGGCAAGGGTCTGGGCAGCGCCGTCGT
GCTCCCCGGAGTGGAGGCGGCCGAGCGCGCCGGGGTGCCCGCCTTCCTGGAGACCTCCGCGCCCCGCAAC
CTCCCCTTCTACGAGCGGCTCGGCTTCACCGTCACCGCCGACGTCGAGGTGCCCGAAGGACCGCGCACCT
GGTGCATGACCCGCAAGCCCGGTGCCAGTTAACGAATTCTAGATCTTGAGACAAATGGCAGTATTCATCC
ACAATTTTAAAAGAAAAGGGGGGATTGGGGGGTACAGTGCAGGGGAAAGAATAGTAGACATAATAGCAAC
AGACATACAAACTAAAGAATTACAAAAACAAATTACAAAAATTCAAAATTTTCGGGTTTATTACAGGGAC
AGCAGAGATCCACTTTGGCGCCGGCTCGAGGCCTGCAGGTGCAAAGATGGATAAAGTTTTAAACAGAGAG
GAATCTTTGCAGCTAATGGACCTTCTAGGTCTTGAAAGGAGTGGGAATTGGCTCCGGTGCCCGTCAGTGG
GCAGAGCGCACATCGCCCACAGTCCCCGAGAAGTTGGGGGGAGGGGTCGGCAATTGAACCGGTGCCTAGA
GAAGGTGGCGCGGGGTAAACTGGGAAAGTGATGTCGTGTACTGGCTCCGCCTTTTTCCCGAGGGTGGGGG
AGAACCGTATATAAGTGCAGTAGTCGCCGTGAACGTTCTTTTTCGCAACGGGTTTGCCGCCAGAACACAG
GTAAGTGCCGTGTGTGGTTCCCGCGGGCCTGGCCTCTTTACGGGTTATGGCCCTTGCGTGCCTTGAATTA
CTTCCACCTGGCTGCAGTACGTGATTCTTGATCCCGAGCTTCGGGTTGGAAGTGGGTGGGAGAGTTCGAG
GCCTTGCGCTTAAGGAGCCCCTTCGCCTCGTGCTTGAGTTGAGGCCTGGCCTGGGCGCTGGGGCCGCCGC
GTGCGAATCTGGTGGCACCTTCGCGCCTGTCTCGCTGCTTTCGATAAGTCTCTAGCCATTTAAAATTTTT
GATGACCTGCTGCGACGCTTTTTTTCTGGCAAGATAGTCTTGTAAATGCGGGCCAAGATCTGCACACTGG
TATTTCGGTTTTTGGGGCCGCGGGCGGCGACGGGGCCCGTGCGTCCCAGCGCACATGTTCGGCGAGGCGG
GGCCTGCGAGCGCGGCCACCGAGAATCGGACGGGGGTAGTCTCAAGCTGGCCGGCCTGCTCTGGTGCCTG
GCCTCGCGCCGCCGTGTATCGCCCCGCCCTGGGCGGCAAGGCTGGCCCGGTCGGCACCAGTTGCGTGAGC
GGAAAGATGGCCGCTTCCCGGCCCTGCTGCAGGGAGCTCAAAATGGAGGACGCGGCGCTCGGGAGAGCGG
GCGGGTGAGTCACCCACACAAAGGAAAAGGGCCTTTCCGTCCTCAGCCGTCGCTTCATGTGACTCCACGG
AGTACCGGGCGCCGTCCAGGCACCTCGATTAGTTCTCGAGCTTTTGGAGTACGTCGTCTTTAGGTTGGGG
GGAGGGGTTTTATGCGATGGAGTTTCCCCACACTGAGTGGGTGGAGACTGAAGTTAGGCCAGCTTGGCAC
TTGATGTAATTCTCCTTGGAATTTGCCCTTTTTGAGTTTGGATCTTGGTTCATTCTCAAGCCTCAGACAG
TGGTTCAAAGTTTTTTTCTTCCATTTCAGGTGTCGTGAGGCTAGCACCGCCACCATGACAAAGGCCCAGG
AATCACTGACCCTGGAGGATGTGGCTGTGGACTTCACCTGGGAGGAGTGGCAGTTCCTGAGCCCTGCTCA
GAAGGACCTGTACCGGGATGTGATGTTGGAGAACTACAGCAACCTTGTGTCAGTGGGGTATCAAGCCGGC
AAACCTGATGCCCTCACCAAGTTGGAACAAGGAGAACCACTATGGACACTAGAAGATGAAATCCACAGTC
CAGCCCACCCAGAAATTGAGAAAGCTGATGATCATCTGCAGCAGCCCTTGCAAAACCAAAAAATACTGAA
GAGGACGGGACAACGCTATGAACACGGAAGAACTTTGAAATCATATTTAGGTTTAACCAACCAGAGCAGA
AGATACAACAGAAAGGAGCCTGCTGAGTTTAATGGAGATGGAGCTTTTCTCCATGATAATCATGAACAAA
TGCCTACGGAAATTGAATTCCCTGAAAGTAGAAAACCCATCAGCACCAAGTCACAATTCCTTAAACATCA
GCAAACACACAACATAGAGAAAGCCCATGAATGCACTGACTGTGGGAAAGCTTTCCTCAAGAAGTCTCAG
CTCACTGAGCATAAGAGAATTCATACAGGAAAGAAACCCCACGTGTGTAGCTTGTGTGGGAAAGCCTTCT
ACAAGAAGTACAGGCTCACTGAACACGAGAGAGCTCACAGAGGAGAGAAACCCCACGGGTGTAGCTTGTG
TGGGAAAGCCTTCTACAAGAGGTACAGGCTCACTGAACACGAGAGAGCTCACAAAGGAGAGAAACCATAC
GGGTGCAGTGAATGTGGGAAAGCCTTCCCCAGGAAATCTGAGCTTACTGAACATCAAAGGATTCACACGG
GAATTAAGCCCCATCAATGCAGCGAATGTGGGAGAGCTTTCTCCAGAAAATCACTACTCGTTGTACATCA
GCGAACTCATACAGGAGAGAAGCCTCATACATGCAGTGAATGTGGAAAAGGCTTCATTCAGAAGGGCAAT
CTCAACATACATCAACGAACTCACACTGGAGAGAAACCTTATGGATGCATTGACTGTGGCAAGGCCTTCA
GCCAGAAGTCTTGCCTTGTAGCACATCAGAGATATCATACAGGAAAGACTCCCTTTGTATGTCCTGAATG
TGGGCAACCCTGTTCACAGAAGTCAGGACTCATTAGACATCAGAAAATTCACTCAGGAGAGAAACCCTAT
AAATGCAGTGACTGTGGGAAAGCCTTCCTTACAAAGACAATGCTCATTGTACATCACAGAACTCACACGG
GAGAGAGACCCTATGGCTGTGATGAGTGTGAGAAAGCTTACTTCTATATGTCTTGCCTTGTTAAACATAA
GAGAATACACTCAAGGGAGAAACGGGGGGATTCAGTGAAGGTGGAAAATCCTTCCACAGCAAGTCACAGC
TTAAGTCCTAGTGAACATGTGCAGGGGAAAAGCCCTGTTAATATGGTAACTGTGGCAATGGTGGCAGGGC
AGTGTGAGTTTGCCCACATCCTGCATTCATAGTAATGAACTAGTCCGTAACTTGAAAGTATTTCGATTTC
TTGGCTTTATATATCTTGTGGAAAGGACGAACCCGTGAATGTTCTGCCTGACTTACGCGTTAAGTCGACA
ATCAACCTCTGGATTACAAAATTTGTGAAAGATTGACTGGTATTCTTAACTATGTTGCTCCTTTTACGCT
ATGTGGATACGCTGCTTTAATGCCTTTGTATCATGCTATTGCTTCCCGTATGGCTTTCATTTTCTCCTCC
TTGTATAAATCCTGGTTGCTGTCTCTTTATGAGGAGTTGTGGCCCGTTGTCAGGCAACGTGGCGTGGTGT
GCACTGTGTTTGCTGACGCAACCCCCACTGGTTGGGGCATTGCCACCACCTGTCAGCTCCTTTCCGGGAC
TTTCGCTTTCCCCCTCCCTATTGCCACGGCGGAACTCATCGCCGCCTGCCTTGCCCGCTGCTGGACAGGG
GCTCGGCTGTTGGGCACTGACAATTCCGTGGTGTTGTCGGGGAAATCATCGTCCTTTCCTTGGCTGCTCG
CCTGTGTTGCCACCTGGATTCTGCGCGGGACGTCCTTCTGCTACGTCCCTTCGGCCCTCAATCCAGCGGA
CCTTCCTTCCCGCGGCCTGCTGCCGGCTCTGCGGCCTCTTCCGCGTCTTCGCCTTCGCCCTCAGACGAGT
CGGATCTCCCTTTGGGCCGCCTCCCCGCGTCGACTTTAAGACCAATGACTTACAAGGCAGCTGTAGATCT
TAGCCACTTTTTAAAAGAAAAGGGGGGACTGGAAGGGCTAATTCACTCCCAACGAAGACAAGATCTGCTT
TTTGCTTGTACTGGGTCTCTCTGGTTAGACCAGATCTGAGCCTGGGAGCTCTCTGGCTAACTAGGGAACC
CACTGCTTAAGCCTCAATAAAGCTTGCCTTGAGTGCTTCAAGTAGTGTGTGCCCGTCTGTTGTGTGACTC
TGGTAACTAGAGATCCCTCAGACCCTTTTAGTCAGTGTGGAAAATCTCTAGCAGTACGTATAGTAGTTCA
TGTCATCTTATTATTCAGTATTTATAACTTGCAAAGAAATGAATATCAGAGAGTGAGAGGAACTTGTTTA
TTGCAGCTTATAATGGTTACAAATAAAGCAATAGCATCACAAATTTCACAAATAAAGCATTTTTTTCACT
GCATTCTAGTTGTGGTTTGTCCAAACTCATCAATGTATCTTATCATGTCTGGCTCTAGCTATCCCGCCCC
TAACTCCGCCCATCCCGCCCCTAACTCCGCCCAGTTCCGCCCATTCTCCGCCCCATGGCTGACTAATTTT
TTTTATTTATGCAGAGGCCGAGGCCGCCTCGGCCTCTGAGCTATTCCAGAAGTAGTGAGGAGGCTTTTTT
GGAGGCCTAGGGACGTACCCAATTCGCCCTATAGTGAGTCGTATTACGCGCGCTCACTGGCCGTCGTTTT
ACAACGTCGTGACTGGGAAAACCCTGGCGTTACCCAACTTAATCGCCTTGCAGCACATCCCCCTTTCGCC
AGCTGGCGTAATAGCGAAGAGGCCCGCACCGATCGCCCTTCCCAACAGTTGCGCAGCCTGAATGGCGAAT
GGG
[124 nt withheld, positions 7214-7337]
C
[91 nt withheld, positions 7339-7429]
A
[49 nt withheld, positions 7431-7479]
CCTTTGACGTTGGAGTCCACGTTCTTT
[37 nt withheld, positions 7507-7543]
ACCCTATCTCGGTCTATTCTTTTGATTTATAAGGGATTTTGCCGATTTCGGCCTATTGGTTAAAAAATGA
GCTGATTTAACAAAAATTTAACGCGAATTTTAACAAAATATTAACGCTTACAATTTAGGTGGCACTTTTC
GGGGAAATGTGCGCGGAACCCCTATTTGTTTATTTTTCTAAATACATTCAAATATGTATCCGCTCATGAG
ACAATAACCCTGATAAATGCTTCAATAATATTGAAAAAGGAAGAGTATGAGTATTCAACATTTCCGTGTC
GCCCTTATTCCCTTTTTTGCGGCATTTTGCCTTCCTGTTTTTGCTCACCCAGAAACGCTGGTGAAAGTAA
AAGATGCTGAAGATCAGTTGGGTGCACGAGTGGGTTACATCGAACTGGATCTCAACAGCGGTAAGATCCT
TGAGAGTTTTCGCCCCGAAGAACGTTTTCCAATGATGAGCACTTTTAAAGTTCTGCTATGTGGCGCGGTA
TTATCCCGTATTGACGCCGGGCAAGAGCAACTCGGTCGCCGCATACACTATTCTCAGAATGACTTGGTTG
AGTACTCACCAGTCACAGAAAAGCATCTTACGGATGGCATGACAGTAAGAGAATTATGCAGTGCTGCCAT
AACCATGAGTGATAACACTGCGGCCAACTTACTTCTGACAACGATCGGAGGACCGAAGGAGCTAACCGCT
TTTTTGCACAACATGGGGGATCATGTAACTCGCCTTGATCGTTGGGAACCGGAGCTGAATGAAGCCATAC
CAAACGACGAGCGTGACACCACGATGCCTGTAGCAATGGCAACAACGTTGCGCAAACTATTAACTGGCGA
ACTACTTACTCTAGCTTCCCGGCAACAATTAATAGACTGGATGGAGGCGGATAAAGTTGCAGGACCACTT
CTGCGCTCGGCCCTTCCGGCTGGCTGGTTTATTGCTGATAAATCTGGAGCCGGTGAGCGTGGGTCTCGCG
GTATCATTGCAGCACTGGGGCCAGATGGTAAGCCCTCCCGTATCGTAGTTATCTACACGACGGGGAGTCA
GGCAACTATGGATGAACGAAATAGACAGATCGCTGAGATAGGTGCCTCACTGATTAAGCATTGGTAACTG
TCAGACCAAGTTTACTCATATATACTTTAGATTGATTTAAAACTTCATTTTTAATTTAAAAGGATCTAGG
TGAAGATCCTTTTTGATAATCTCATGACCAAAATCCCTTAACGTGAGTTTTCGTTCCACTGAGCGTCAGA
CCCCGTAGAAAAGATCAAAGGATCTTCTTGAGATCCTTTTTTTCTGCGCGTAATCTGCTGCTTGCAAACA
AAAAAACCACCGCTACCAGCGGTGGTTTGTTTGCCGGATCAAGAGCTACCAACTCTTTTTCCGAAGGTAA
CTGGCTTCAGCAGAGCGCAGATACCAAATACTGTTCTTCTAGTGTAGCCGTAGTTAGGCCACCACTTCAA
GAACTCTGTAGCACCGCCTACATACCTCGCTCTGCTAATCCTGTTACCAGTGGCTGCTGCCAGTGGCGAT
AAGTCGTGTCTTACCGGGTTGGACTCAAGACGATAGTTACCGGATAAGGCGCAGCGGTCGGGCTGAACGG
GGGGTTCGTGCACACAGCCCAGCTTGGAGCGAACGACCTACACCGAACTGAGATACCTACAGCGTGAGCT
ATGAGAAAGCGCCACGCTTCCCGAAGGGAGAAAGGCGGACAGGTATCCGGTAAGCGGCAGGGTCGGAACA
GGAGAGCGCACGAGGGAGCTTCCAGGGGGAAACGCCTGGTATCTTTATAGTCCTGTCGGGTTTCGCCACC
TCTGACTTGAGCGTCGATTTTTGTGATGCTCGTCAGGGGGGCGGAGCCTATGGAAAAACGCCAGCAACGC
GGCCTTTTTACGGTTCCTGGCCTTTTGCTGGCCTTTTGCTCACATGTTCTTTCCTGCGTTATCCCCTGAT
TCTGTGGATAACCGTATTACCGCCTTTGAGTGAGCTGATACCGCTCGCCGCAGCCGAACGACCGAGCGCA
GCGAGTCAGTGAGCGAGGAAGCGGAAGAGCGCCCAATACGCAAACCGCCTCTCCCCGCGCGTTGGCCGAT
TCATTAATGCAGCTGGCACGACAGGTTTCCCGACTGGAAAGCGGGCAGTGAGCGCAACGCAATTAATGTG
AGTTAGCTCACTCATTAGGCACCCCAGGCTTTACACTTTATGCTTCCGGCTCGTATGTTGTGTGGAATTG
TGAGCGGATAACAATTTCACACAGGAAACAGCTATGACCATGATTACGCCAAGCGCGCAATTAACCCTCA
CTAAAGGGAACAAAAGCTGGAGCTGCAAGC
