>Addgene plasmid #143364 | TFORF2357 | depositor partial sequence | sequence record 282230 | Insert
ACCGCCACCATGACAAAGGCCCAGGAATCACTGACCCTGGAGGATGTGGCTGTGGACTTCACCTGGGAGG
AGTGGCAGTTCCTGAGCCCTGCTCAGAAGGACCTGTACCGGGATGTGATGTTGGAGAACTACAGCAACCT
TGTGTCAGTGGGGTATCAAGCCGGCAAACCTGATGCCCTCACCAAGTTGGAACAAGGAGAACCACTATGG
ACACTAGAAGATGAAATCCACAGTCCAGCCCACCCAGAAATTGAGAAAGCTGATGATCATCTGCAGCAGC
CCTTGCAAAACCAAAAAATACTGAAGAGGACGGGACAACGCTATGAACACGGAAGAACTTTGAAATCATA
TTTAGGTTTAACCAACCAGAGCAGAAGATACAACAGAAAGGAGCCTGCTGAGTTTAATGGAGATGGAGCT
TTTCTCCATGATAATCATGAACAAATGCCTACGGAAATTGAATTCCCTGAAAGTAGAAAACCCATCAGCA
CCAAGTCACAATTCCTTAAACATCAGCAAACACACAACATAGAGAAAGCCCATGAATGCACTGACTGTGG
GAAAGCTTTCCTCAAGAAGTCTCAGCTCACTGAGCATAAGAGAATTCATACAGGAAAGAAACCCCACGTG
TGTAGCTTGTGTGGGAAAGCCTTCTACAAGAAGTACAGGCTCACTGAACACGAGAGAGCTCACAGAGGAG
AGAAACCCCACGGGTGTAGCTTGTGTGGGAAAGCCTTCTACAAGAGGTACAGGCTCACTGAACACGAGAG
AGCTCACAAAGGAGAGAAACCATACGGGTGCAGTGAATGTGGGAAAGCCTTCCCCAGGAAATCTGAGCTT
ACTGAACATCAAAGGATTCACACGGGAATTAAGCCCCATCAATGCAGCGAATGTGGGAGAGCTTTCTCCA
GAAAATCACTACTCGTTGTACATCAGCGAACTCATACAGGAGAGAAGCCTCATACATGCAGTGAATGTGG
AAAAGGCTTCATTCAGAAGGGCAATCTCAACATACATCAACGAACTCACACTGGAGAGAAACCTTATGGA
TGCATTGACTGTGGCAAGGCCTTCAGCCAGAAGTCTTGCCTTGTAGCACATCAGAGATATCATACAGGAA
AGACTCCCTTTGTATGTCCTGAATGTGGGCAACCCTGTTCACAGAAGTCAGGACTCATTAGACATCAGAA
AATTCACTCAGGAGAGAAACCCTATAAATGCAGTGACTGTGGGAAAGCCTTCCTTACAAAGACAATGCTC
ATTGTACATCACAGAACTCACACGGGAGAGAGACCCTATGGCTGTGATGAGTGTGAGAAAGCTTACTTCT
ATATGTCTTGCCTTGTTAAACATAAGAGAATACACTCAAGGGAGAAACGGGGGGATTCAGTGAAGGTGGA
AAATCCTTCCACAGCAAGTCACAGCTTAAGTCCTAGTGAACATGTGCAGGGGAAAAGCCCTGTTAATATG
GTAACTGTGGCAATGGTGGCAGGGCAGTGTGAGTTTGCCCACATCCTGCATTCATAGTAATGAACTAGTC
CGTAACTTGAAAGTATTTCGATTTCTTGGCTTTATATATCTTGTGGAAAGGACGAACCCGTGAATGTTCT
GCCTGACTT
