>Addgene plasmid #143364 | TFORF2357 | depositor partial sequence | sequence record 282231 | Barcode
ACCCGTGAATGTTCTGCCTGACTT
